>Addgene plasmid #173648 | Lenti-sgPtprd#2/Cre | addgene full sequence | sequence record 363553 | Addgene NGS Result
CACCTGACGTCGACGGATCGGGAGATCTCCCGATCCCCTATGGTGCACTCTCAGTACAATCTGCTCTGAT
GCCGCATAGTTAAGCCAGTATCTGCTCCCTGCTTGTGTGTTGGAGGTCGCTGAGTAGTGCGCGAGCAAAA
TTTAAGCTACAACAAGGCAAGGCTTGACCGACAATTGCATGAAGAATCTGCTTAGGGTTAGGCGTTTTGC
GCTGCTTCGCGATGTACGGGCCAGATATACGCGTTGACATTGATTATTGACTAGTTATTAATAGTAATCA
ATTACGGGGTCATTAGTTCATAGCCCATATATGGAGTTCCGCGTTACATAACTTACGGTAAATGGCCCGC
CTGGCTGACCGCCCAACGACCCCCGCCCATTGACGTCAATAATGACGTATGTTCCCATAGTAACGCCAAT
AGGGACTTTCCATTGACGTCAATGGGTGGAGTATTTACGGTAAACTGCCCACTTGGCAGTACATCAAGTG
TATCATATGCCAAGTACGCCCCCTATTGACGTCAATGACGGTAAATGGCCCGCCTGGCATTATGCCCAGT
ACATGACCTTATGGGACTTTCCTACTTGGCAGTACATCTACGTATTAGTCATCGCTATTACCATGGTGAT
GCGGTTTTGGCAGTACATCAATGGGCGTGGATAGCGGTTTGACTCACGGGGATTTCCAAGTCTCCACCCC
ATTGACGTCAATGGGAGTTTGTTTTGGCACCAAAATCAACGGGACTTTCCAAAATGTCGTAACAACTCCG
CCCCATTGACGCAAATGGGCGGTAGGCGTGTACGGTGGGAGGTCTATATAAGCAGCGCGTTTTGCCTGTA
CTGGGTCTCTCTGGTTAGACCAGATCTGAGCCTGGGAGCTCTCTGGCTAACTAGGGAACCCACTGCTTAA
GCCTCAATAAAGCTTGCCTTGAGTGCTTCAAGTAGTGTGTGCCCGTCTGTTGTGTGACTCTGGTAACTAG
AGATCCCTCAGACCCTTTTAGTCAGTGTGGAAAATCTCTAGCAGTGGCGCCCGAACAGGGACTTGAAAGC
GAAAGGGAAACCAGAGGAGCTCTCTCGACGCAGGACTCGGCTTGCTGAAGCGCGCACGGCAAGAGGCGAG
GGGCGGCGACTGGTGAGTACGCCAAAAATTTTGACTAGCGGAGGCTAGAAGGAGAGAGATGGGTGCGAGA
GCGTCAGTATTAAGCGGGGGAGAATTAGATCGCGATGGGAAAAAATTCGGTTAAGGCCAGGGGGAAAGAA
AAAATATAAATTAAAACATATAGTATGGGCAAGCAGGGAGCTAGAACGATTCGCAGTTAATCCTGGCCTG
TTAGAAACATCAGAAGGCTGTAGACAAATACTGGGACAGCTACAACCATCCCTTCAGACAGGATCAGAAG
AACTTAGATCATTATATAATACAGTAGCAACCCTCTATTGTGTGCATCAAAGGATAGAGATAAAAGACAC
CAAGGAAGCTTTAGACAAGATAGAGGAAGAGCAAAACAAAAGTAAGACCACCGCACAGCAAGCGGCCGGC
CGCTGATCTTCAGACCTGGAGGAGGAGATATGAGGGACAATTGGAGAAGTGAATTATATAAATATAAAGT
AGTAAAAATTGAACCATTAGGAGTAGCACCCACCAAGGCAAAGAGAAGAGTGGTGCAGAGAGAAAAAAGA
GCAGTGGGAATAGGAGCTTTGTTCCTTGGGTTCTTGGGAGCAGCAGGAAGCACTATGGGCGCAGCGTCAA
TGACGCTGACGGTACAGGCCAGACAATTATTGTCTGGTATAGTGCAGCAGCAGAACAATTTGCTGAGGGC
TATTGAGGCGCAACAGCATCTGTTGCAACTCACAGTCTGGGGCATCAAGCAGCTCCAGGCAAGAATCCTG
GCTGTGGAAAGATACCTAAAGGATCAACAGCTCCTGGGGATTTGGGGTTGCTCTGGAAAACTCATTTGCA
CCACTGCTGTGCCTTGGAATGCTAGTTGGAGTAATAAATCTCTGGAACAGATTTGGAATCACACGACCTG
GATGGAGTGGGACAGAGAAATTAACAATTACACAAGCTTAATACACTCCTTAATTGAAGAATCGCAAAAC
CAGCAAGAAAAGAATGAACAAGAATTATTGGAATTAGATAAATGGGCAAGTTTGTGGAATTGGTTTAACA
TAACAAATTGGCTGTGGTATATAAAATTATTCATAATGATAGTAGGAGGCTTGGTAGGTTTAAGAATAGT
TTTTGCTGTACTTTCTATAGTGAATAGAGTTAGGCAGGGATATTCACCATTATCGTTTCAGACCCACCTC
CCAACCCCGAGGGGACCCGACAGGCCCGAAGGAATAGAAGAAGAAGGTGGAGAGAGAGACAGAGACAGAT
CCATTCGATTAGTGAACGGATCGGCACTGCGTGCGCCAATTCTGCAGACAAATGGCAGTATTCATCCACA
ATTTTAAAAGAAAAGGGGGGATTGGGGGGTACAGTGCAGGGGAAAGAATAGTAGACATAATAGCAACAGA
CATACAAACTAAAGAATTACAAAAACAAATTACAAAAATTCAAAATTTTCGGGTTTATTACAGGGACAGC
AGAGATCCAGTTTGGTTAGTACCGGGCCCGCTCTAGCCCTGCAGGAACTGTTTAAACTGTGAGGGCCTAT
TTCCCATGATTCCTTCATATTTGCATATACGATACAAGGCTGTTAGAGAGATAATTGGAATTAATTTGAC
TGTAAACACAAAGATATTAGTACAAAATACGTGACGTAGAAAGTAATAATTTCTTGGGTAGTTTGCAGTT
TTAAAATTATGTTTTAAAATGGACTATCATATGCTTACCGTAACTTGAAAGTATTTCGATTTCTTGGCTT
TATATATCTTGTGGAAAGGACCAAACACCGCAATGGTATCTGATCGTGGGTTTTAGAGCTAGAAATAGCA
AGTTAAAATAAGGCTAGTCCGTTATCAACTTGAAAAAGTGGCACCGAGTCGGTGCTTTTTTGTTTGGCGC
GCCTATGGCTTAATTAACATGGCGGCCGCATTCTACCGGGTAGGGGAGGCGCTTTTCCCAAGGCAGTCTG
GAGCATGCGCTTTAGCAGCCCCGCTGGGCACTTGGCGCTACACAAGTGGCCTCTGGCCTCGCACACATTC
CACATCCACCGGTAGGCGCCAACCGGCTCCGTTCTTTGGTGGCCCCTTCGCGCCACCTTCTACTCCTCCC
CTAGTCAGGAAGTTCCCCCCCGCCCCGCAGCTCGCGTCGTGCAGGACGTGACAAATGGAAGTAGCACGTC
TCACTAGTCTCGTGCAGATGGACAGCACCGCTGAGCAATGGAAGCGGGTAGGCCTTTGGGGCAGCGGCCA
ATAGCAGCTTTGCTCCTTCGCTTTCTGGGCTCAGAGGCTGGGAAGGGGTGGGTCCGGGGGCGGGCTCAGG
GGCGGGCTCAGGGGCGGGGCGGGCGCCCGAAGGTCCTCCGGAGGCCCGGCATTCTGCACGCTTCAAAAGC
GCACGTCTGCCGCGCTGTTCTCCTCTTCCTCATCTCCGGGACCCGGGATGCCCAAGAAGAAGAGGAAGGT
GTCCAATTTACTGACCGTACACCAAAATTTGCCTGCATTACCGGTCGATGCAACGAGTGATGAGGTTCGC
AAGAACCTGATGGACATGTTCAGGGATCGCCAGGCGTTTTCTGAGCATACCTGGAAAATGCTTCTGTCCG
TTTGCCGGTCGTGGGCGGCATGGTGCAAGTTGAATAACCGGAAATGGTTTCCCGCAGAACCTGAAGATGT
TCGCGATTATCTTCTATATCTTCAGGCGCGCGGTCTGGCAGTAAAAACTATCCAGCAACATTTGGGCCAG
CTAAACATGCTTCATCGTCGGTCCGGGCTGCCACGACCAAGTGACAGCAATGCTGTTTCACTGGTTATGC
GGCGGATCCGAAAAGAAAACGTTGATGCCGGTGAACGTGCAAAACAGGCTCTAGCGTTCGAACGCACTGA
TTTCGACCAGGTTCGTTCACTCATGGAAAATAGCGATCGCTGCCAGGATATACGTAATCTGGCATTTCTG
GGGATTGCTTATAACACCCTGTTACGTATAGCCGAAATTGCCAGGATCAGGGTTAAAGATATCTCACGTA
CTGACGGTGGGAGAATGTTAATCCATATTGGCAGAACGAAAACGCTGGTTAGCACCGCAGGTGTAGAGAA
GGCACTTAGCCTGGGGGTAACTAAACTGGTCGAGCGATGGATTTCCGTCTCTGGTGTAGCTGATGATCCG
AATAACTACCTGTTTTGCCGGGTCAGAAAAAATGGTGTTGCCGCGCCATCTGCCACCAGCCAGCTATCAA
CTCGCGCCCTGGAAGGGATTTTTGAAGCAACTCATCGATTGATTTACGGCGCTAAGGATGACTCTGGTCA
GAGATACCTGGCCTGGTCTGGACACAGTGCCCGTGTCGGAGCCGCGCGAGATATGGCCCGCGCTGGAGTT
TCAATACCGGAGATCATGCAAGCTGGTGGCTGGACCAATGTAAATATTGTCATGAACTATATCCGTAACC
TGGATAGTGAAACAGGGGCAATGGTGCGCCTGCTGGAAGATGGCGATTAGCCATGTTTAAGGGTTCCGGT
TCCACTAGGTACAATTCGATATCAAGCTTATCGATAATCAACCTCTGGATTACAAAATTTGTGAAAGATT
GACTGGTATTCTTAACTATGTTGCTCCTTTTACGCTATGTGGATACGCTGCTTTAATGCCTTTGTATCAT
GCTATTGCTTCCCGTATGGCTTTCATTTTCTCCTCCTTGTATAAATCCTGGTTGCTGTCTCTTTATGAGG
AGTTGTGGCCCGTTGTCAGGCAACGTGGCGTGGTGTGCACTGTGTTTGCTGACGCAACCCCCACTGGTTG
GGGCATTGCCACCACCTGTCAGCTCCTTTCCGGGACTTTCGCTTTCCCCCTCCCTATTGCCACGGCGGAA
CTCATCGCCGCCTGCCTTGCCCGCTGCTGGACAGGGGCTCGGCTGTTGGGCACTGACAATTCCGTGGTGT
TGTCGGGGAAATCATCGTCCTTTCCTTGGCTGCTCGCCTGTGTTGCCACCTGGATTCTGCGCGGGACGTC
CTTCTGCTACGTCCCTTCGGCCCTCAATCCAGCGGACCTTCCTTCCCGCGGCCTGCTGCCGGCTCTGCGG
CCTCTTCCGCGTCTTCGCCTTCGCCCTCAGACGAGTCGGATCTCCCTTTGGGCCGCCTCCCCGCATCGAT
ACCGTCGACCTCGATCGAGACCTAGAAAAACATGGAGCAATCACAAGTAGCAATACAGCAGCTACCAATG
CTGATTGTGCCTGGCTAGAAGCACAAGAGGAGGAGGAGGTGGGTTTTCCAGTCACACCTCAGGTACCTTT
AAGACCAATGACTTACAAGGCAGCTGTAGATCTTAGCCACTTTTTAAAAGAAAAGGGGGGACTGGAAGGG
CTAATTCACTCCCAACGAAGACAAGATATCCTTGATCTGTGGATCTACCACACACAAGGCTACTTCCCTG
ATTGGCAGAACTACACACCAGGGCCAGGGATCAGATATCCACTGACCTTTGGATGGTGCTACAAGCTAGT
ACCAGTTGAGCAAGAGAAGGTAGAAGAAGCCAATGAAGGAGAGAACACCCGCTTGTTACACCCTGTGAGC
CTGCATGGGATGGATGACCCGGAGAGAGAAGTATTAGAGTGGAGGTTTGACAGCCGCCTAGCATTTCATC
ACATGGCCCGAGAGCTGCATCCGGACTGTACTGGGTCTCTCTGGTTAGACCAGATCTGAGCCTGGGAGCT
CTCTGGCTAACTAGGGAACCCACTGCTTAAGCCTCAATAAAGCTTGCCTTGAGTGCTTCAAGTAGTGTGT
GCCCGTCTGTTGTGTGACTCTGGTAACTAGAGATCCCTCAGACCCTTTTAGTCAGTGTGGAAAATCTCTA
GCAGCATGTGAGCAAAAGGCCAGCAAAAGGCCAGGAACCGTAAAAAGGCCGCGTTGCTGGCGTTTTTCCA
TAGGCTCCGCCCCCCTGACGAGCATCACAAAAATCGACGCTCAAGTCAGAGGTGGCGAAACCCGACAGGA
CTATAAAGATACCAGGCGTTTCCCCCTGGAAGCTCCCTCGTGCGCTCTCCTGTTCCGACCCTGCCGCTTA
CCGGATACCTGTCCGCCTTTCTCCCTTCGGGAAGCGTGGCGCTTTCTCATAGCTCACGCTGTAGGTATCT
CAGTTCGGTGTAGGTCGTTCGCTCCAAGCTGGGCTGTGTGCACGAACCCCCCGTTCAGCCCGACCGCTGC
GCCTTATCCGGTAACTATCGTCTTGAGTCCAACCCGGTAAGACACGACTTATCGCCACTGGCAGCAGCCA
CTGGTAACAGGATTAGCAGAGCGAGGTATGTAGGCGGTGCTACAGAGTTCTTGAAGTGGTGGCCTAACTA
CGGCTACACTAGAAGAACAGTATTTGGTATCTGCGCTCTGCTGAAGCCAGTTACCTTCGGAAAAAGAGTT
GGTAGCTCTTGATCCGGCAAACAAACCACCGCTGGTAGCGGTGGTTTTTTTGTTTGCAAGCAGCAGATTA
CGCGCAGAAAAAAAGGATCTCAAGAAGATCCTTTGATCTTTTCTACGGGGTCTGACGCTCAGTGGAACGA
AAACTCACGTTAAGGGATTTTGGTCATGAGATTATCAAAAAGGATCTTCACCTAGATCCTTTTAAATTAA
AAATGAAGTTTTAAATCAATCTAAAGTATATATGAGTAAACTTGGTCTGACAGTTACCAATGCTTAATCA
GTGAGGCACCTATCTCAGCGATCTGTCTATTTCGTTCATCCATAGTTGCCTGACTCCCCGTCGTGTAGAT
AACTACGATACGGGAGGGCTTACCATCTGGCCCCAGTGCTGCAATGATACCGCGAGACCCACGCTCACCG
GCTCCAGATTTATCAGCAATAAACCAGCCAGCCGGAAGGGCCGAGCGCAGAAGTGGTCCTGCAACTTTAT
CCGCCTCCATCCAGTCTATTAATTGTTGCCGGGAAGCTAGAGTAAGTAGTTCGCCAGTTAATAGTTTGCG
CAACGTTGTTGCCATTGCTACAGGCATCGTGGTGTCACGCTCGTCGTTTGGTATGGCTTCATTCAGCTCC
GGTTCCCAACGATCAAGGCGAGTTACATGATCCCCCATGTTGTGCAAAAAAGCGGTTAGCTCCTTCGGTC
CTCCGATCGTTGTCAGAAGTAAGTTGGCCGCAGTGTTATCACTCATGGTTATGGCAGCACTGCATAATTC
TCTTACTGTCATGCCATCCGTAAGATGCTTTTCTGTGACTGGTGAGTACTCAACCAAGTCATTCTGAGAA
TAGTGTATGCGGCGACCGAGTTGCTCTTGCCCGGCGTCAATACGGGATAATACCGCGCCACATAGCAGAA
CTTTAAAAGTGCTCATCATTGGAAAACGTTCTTCGGGGCGAAAACTCTCAAGGATCTTACCGCTGTTGAG
ATCCAGTTCGATGTAACCCACTCGTGCACCCAACTGATCTTCAGCATCTTTTACTTTCACCAGCGTTTCT
GGGTGAGCAAAAACAGGAAGGCAAAATGCCGCAAAAAAGGGAATAAGGGCGACACGGAAATGTTGAATAC
TCATACTCTTCCTTTTTCAATATTATTGAAGCATTTATCAGGGTTATTGTCTCATGAGCGGATACATATT
TGAATGTATTTAGAAAAATAAACAAATAGGGGTTCCGCGCACATTTCCCCGAAAAGTGC
Features (pLannotate 1.2.2; 21 found; start..end, strand, type, name):
     39..91      -  misc_feature   bom (fragment): basis of mobility region from pBR322
    246..625     +  enhancer       CMV enhancer: human cytomegalovirus immediate early enhancer
    626..825     +  promoter       CMV promoter: human cytomegalovirus (CMV) immediate early promoter
    843..1023    +  LTR            5' LTR (truncated): truncated 5' long terminal repeat (LTR) from HIV-1
   1070..1195    +  misc_feature   HIV-1 Ψ: packaging signal of human immunodeficiency virus type 1
   1179..1517    +  CDS            HIV-1 gag (fragment): gag protein from human immunodeficiency virus 1; gag
   1692..1925    +  misc_feature   RRE: The Rev response element (RRE) of HIV-1 allows for Rev-dependent mRNA export from the nucleus to the cytoplasm.
   2302..2402    +  CDS            Rev (fragment): human immunodeficiency virus 1 (HIV-1) Rev protein; rev; enhances nuclear export of unspliced and incompletely spliced viral mRNAs
   2452..2569    +  misc_feature   cPPT/CTS: central polypurine tract and central termination sequence of HIV-1
   2651..2891    +  promoter       U6 promoter: RNA polymerase III promoter for human U6 snRNA
   2920..2995    +  misc_RNA       gRNA scaffold: guide RNA scaffold for the Streptococcus pyogenes CRISPR/Cas9 system
   3048..3540    +  promoter       PGK promoter: mouse phosphoglycerate kinase 1 promoter
   3570..4600    +  CDS            Cre (fragment): site-specific recombinase Cre is a site-specific recombinase from bacteriophage P1. Recombination occurs at loxP sequences.
   4633..4656    +  misc_feature   MCS (fragment): pBluescript multiple cloning site
   4656..5244    +  misc_feature   WPRE: woodchuck hepatitis virus posttranscriptional regulatory element
   5245..5264    +  misc_feature   MCS (fragment): pBluescript multiple cloning site
   5266..5766    +  CDS            nef (fragment): NEF_HV1LA - Experimental evidence at protein level: Swiss-Prot protein existence level 1. Extracellular Nef protein targets CD4(+) T-lymphocytes for apoptosis by interacting with CXCR4 surface receptors. From Human immunodeficiency virus type 1 group M subtype B (isolate Lai) (HIV-1).
   5773..5953    +  LTR            5' LTR (truncated): truncated 5' long terminal repeat (LTR) from HIV-1
   6015..6603    -  rep_origin     ori: high-copy-number ColE1/pMB1/pBR322/pUC origin of replication
   6774..7634    -  CDS            AmpR: β-lactamase; bla; confers resistance to ampicillin, carbenicillin, and related antibiotics
   7635..7739    -  promoter       AmpR promoter: bla
