[The description below was written by a language model from this plasmid's Addgene catalogue record and pLannotate feature annotations shown in this document.]
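Description:
Lenti-sgPtprd#2/Cre is an HIV-1-derived lentiviral transfer plasmid built on the pLL3.3 backbone that delivers a CRISPR guide RNA against mouse Ptprd together with Cre recombinase. In bacteria it is maintained through a high-copy ColE1/pUC-type origin and selected with ampicillin via the β-lactamase gene and its native promoter. The viral portion is arranged in the usual way: a CMV enhancer/promoter sits upstream of a truncated 5' LTR to drive transcription of the viral genome in packaging cells. This is followed by the Ψ packaging signal with a partial gag sequence, the Rev response element for Rev-dependent nuclear export, and the cPPT/CTS element that aids nuclear import. A WPRE is placed after the payload to enhance transcript expression, and a second truncated LTR, preceded by a nef fragment, closes the proviral region. No mammalian drug-selection marker or fluorescent reporter appears in the feature table.

The payload consists of two independent expression units. A human U6 RNA polymerase III promoter drives the Ptprd-targeting spacer fused to the Streptococcus pyogenes Cas9 guide RNA scaffold, and a mouse PGK promoter drives the Cre coding sequence (annotated as a fragment, though it spans roughly the full length of the gene). The plasmid does not encode Cas9, so editing depends on a Cas9 source in the target cells. Cre acts on loxP-flanked alleles in transduced cells, so a single virus can trigger recombination and direct Ptprd disruption in the same cell. The associated publication concerns tumour suppression in oncogenic KRAS-driven lung cancer, consistent with use for testing Ptprd as a candidate tumour suppressor. The "#2" in the name suggests it is one of several guides to this gene.
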