Addgene plasmid #173648: Lenti-sgPtprd#2/Cre
Purpose: Expresses a Ptprd-targeting gRNA and Cre-recombinase
Depositing lab: Charles Swanton. Depositing organization: University College London. Publication: A functional taxonomy of tumor suppression in oncogenic KRAS-driven lung cancer. Cai H, Chew SK, Li C, Tsai MK, Andrejka L, Murray CW, Hughes NW, Shuldiner EG, Ashkin EL, Tang R, Hung KL, Chen LC, Lee SYC, Yousefi M, Lin WY, Kunder CA, Cong L, McFarland CD, Petrov DA, Swanton C, Winslow MM. Cancer Discov. 2021 Feb 19. pii: 2159-8290.CD-20-1325. doi: 10.1158/2159-8290.CD-20-1325. PubMed 33608386.
Backbone
  Vector backbone: pLL3.3
  Vector type: Lentiviral, Cre/Lox, CRISPR
Growth in bacteria
  Bacterial resistance: Ampicillin, 100 μg/mL
  Growth temperature: 37°C
  Growth strain: NEB Stable
  Copy number: High Copy
Gene/Insert
  Gene/Insert name: gRNA targeting Ptprd
  gRNA/shRNA sequence: GCAATGGTATCTGATCGTGG
  Species: M. musculus (mouse)
  Entrez Gene: Ptprd (a.k.a. 1110002J03Rik, 3000002J10Rik, B230219D21Rik, R-PTP-delta)
  Cloning method: Restriction Enzyme; 5′ cloning site unknown (unknown if destroyed); 3′ cloning site unknown (unknown if destroyed)
Terms and licenses: Academic/Nonprofit Terms; Industry Terms: Not Available to Industry
How to cite: Lenti-sgPtprd#2/Cre was a gift from Charles Swanton (Addgene plasmid # 173648 ; http://n2t.net/addgene:173648 ; RRID:Addgene_173648)
